>Addgene plasmid #117096 | MtPT4 | depositor full sequence | sequence record 220657 | Full Sequence
AGATCTAACATCCAAAGACGAAAGGTTGAATGAAACCTTTTTGCCATCCGACATCCACAGGTCCATTCTC
ACACATAAGTGCCAAACGCAACAGGAGGGGATACACTAGCAGCAGACCGTTGCAAACGCAGGACCTCCAC
TCCTCTTCTCCTCAACACCCACTTTTGCCATCGAAAAACCAGCCCAGTTATTGGGCTTGATTGGAGCTCG
CTCATTCCAATTCCTTCTATTAGGCTACTAACACCATGACTTTATTAGCCTGTCTATCCTGGCCCCCCTG
GCGAGGTTCATGTTTGTTTATTTCCGAATGCAACAAGCTCCGCATTACACCCGAACATCACTCCAGATGA
GGGCTTTCTGAGTGTGGGGTCAAATAGTTTCATGTTCCCCAAATGGCCCAAAACTGACAGTTTAAACGCT
GTCTTGGAACCTAATATGACAAAAGCGTGATCTCATCCAAGATGAACTAAGTTTGGTTCGTTGAAATGCT
AACGGCCAGTTGGTCAAAAAGAAACTTCCAAAAGTCGGCATACCGTTTGTCTTGTTTGGTATTGATTGAC
GAATGCTCAAAAATAATCTCATTAATGCTTAGCGCAGTCTCTCTATCGCTTCTGAACCCCGGTGCACCTG
TGCCGAAACGCAAATGGGGAAACACCCGCTTTTTGGATGATTATGCATTGTCTCCACATTGTATGCTTCC
AAGATTCTGGTGGGAATACTGCTGATAGCCTAACGTTCATGATCAAAATTTAACTGTTCTAACCCCTACT
TGACAGCAATATATAAACAGAAGGAAGCTGCCCTGTCTTAAACCTTTTTTTTTATCATCATTATTAGCTT
ACTTTCATAATTGCGACTGGTTCCAATTGACAAGCTTTTGATTTTAACGACTTTTAACGACAACTTGAGA
AGATCAAAAAACAACTAATTATTCGAAACGAGGAATTCATGGGATTAGAAGTCCTTGAGGCTCTTGATTC
AGCTCGTACACAATGGTACCATGTAACAGCTATAGTAATTGCTGGCATGGGATTCTTCACTGATGCCTAT
GATCTGTTCTGCATTTCAACCGTTTCGAAGCTCTTGGGACGATTATATTACTTTGATCCAAGCACTAACA
AACCAGGGAAGCTTCCACCATCAGTTAATAATGTAGTCACCGGTGTGGCCCTTGTCGGAACACTTTCTGG
CCAATTAGTCTTCGGCTGGCTCGGAGACAAACTTGGACGCAAGAAAGTTTATGGTGTCACACTCATTATC
ATGGTTGCTTGTGCCATTTGCTCTGGTCTTTCTTTTGGTTCTTCCGCGAAATCTGTTATGATAACCCTTT
GTTTTTTCAGGTTTTGGCTTGGATTTGGTATTGGTGGAGACTACCCTTTATCAGCAACCATCATGTCTGA
ATACGCCAACAAAAGGACACGAGGCGCTTTCATAGCAGCAGTTTTCGCAATGCAAGGCGTGGGAATCATC
TTTGCCGGATTGGTTTCAATGGTATTTTCAGGAATTTTTAAAGCATACTACCAGGCTCCCCGTTTCAATG
AAGACCCAATTTTATCAACACAGCCCGAAGGGGATTTACTCTGGCGATTAATTCTCATGATCGGTGCTGT
TCCAGCTGCGATGACTTACTACTGGAGAATGAAAATGCCTGAAACCGGTCGTTACACTGCAATCGTAGAA
GGGAACGCGAAACAAGCCGCTGCAGACATGGCAAGAGTTTTGGACATCGAAATCATAGCGGAGCAAGATA
AGTTGGCTGAATTTAAAGCAGCAAATGATTACCCTCTTTGGTCTAGCGAGTTTTTCAACAGGCACGGTCG
TCATTTAATCGGTACAATGAGTTGTTGGTTCTTGTTAGATATTGCTTTCTACAGTCAGAATTTGACACAG
AAAGATATTTACCCTGCAATGGGACTTATTCGTCAAGACAAAGAAATGAATGCTATTGATGAAGTTTTCC
AAACTTCGCGCGCCATGTTTGTTGTCGCCTTGTTTGGAACATTCCCCGGTTATTGGTTCACTGTTTTCTT
CATTGAAAAGCTTGGAAGATTCAAGATACAGTTGGTTGGTTTCTTCATGATGTCTTTCTTCATGTTTGTC
ATTGGTGTTAAATATGAATACTTGAAAGACGAAAACAAAAACCTCTTCGCTCTTTTATACGGGCTAACAT
TCTTCTTCGCGAACTTTGGGCCTAATAGTACAACTTTTGTGTTGCCCGCTGAGCTTTTTCCTACGCGGGT
GAGGTCAACATGCCATGCTTTCAGTGCTGCATCTGGGAAGGCGGGTGCTATGGTTGGTGCGTTCGGGATA
CAATACTACACGTTGGATGGTACGCCAAGGAAGATTAGACGCGCAATGATGATTCTGGCTTTTACAAATT
TGATAGGATTCTTTTGCACGTTCTTGGTGACGGAAACTAAGGGACGATCTTTGGAAGAGATTTCGGGTGA
GGATGGAAGAGAGAGTGAACTCACTGCAACACCAAATGACAGGGCTCCGGGGATTCGCCAGGACTCAAGA
ACTGAGAAGATGCTCGAGCCGCGGCGGCCGCCAGCTTACGTAGAACAAAAACTCATCTCAGAAGAGGATC
TGAATAGCGCCGTCGACCATCATCATCATCATCATTGAGTTTGTAGCCTTAGACATGACTGTTCCTCAGT
TCAAGTTGGGCACTTACGAGAAGACCGGTCTTGCTAGATTCTAATCAAGAGGATGTCAGAATGCCATTTG
CCTGAGAGATGCAGGCTTCATTTTTGATACTTTTTTATTTGTAACCTATATAGTATAGGATTTTTTTTGT
CATTTTGTTTCTTCTCGTACGAGCTTGCTCCTGATCAGCCTATCTCGCAGCTGATGAATATCTTGTGGTA
GGGGTTTGGGAAAATCATTCGAGTTTGATGTTTTTCTTGGTATTTCCCACTCCTCTTCAGAGTACAGAAG
ATTAAGTGAGACCTTCGTTTGTGCGGATCCCCCACACACCATAGCTTCAAAATGTTTCTACTCCTTTTTT
ACTCTTCCAGATTTTCTCGGACTCCGCGCATCGCCGTACCACTTCAAAACACCCAAGCACAGCATACTAA
ATTTTCCCTCTTTCTTCCTCTAGGGTGTCGTTAATTACCCGTACTAAAGGTTTGGAAAAGAAAAAAGAGA
CCGCCTCGTTTCTTTTTCTTCGTCGAAAAAGGCAATAAAAATTTTTATCACGTTTCTTTTTCTTGAAATT
TTTTTTTTTAGTTTTTTTCTCTTTCAGTGACCTCCATTGATATTTAAGTTAATAAACGGTCTTCAATTTC
TCAAGTTTCAGTTTCATTTTTCTTGTTCTATTACAACTTTTTTTACTTCTTGTTCATTAGAAAGAAAGCA
TAGCAATCTAATCTAAGGGGCGGTGTTGACAATTAATCATCGGCATAGTATATCGGCATAGTATAATACG
ACAAGGTGAGGAACTAAACCATGGCCAAGTTGACCAGTGCCGTTCCGGTGCTCACCGCGCGCGACGTCGC
CGGAGCGGTCGAGTTCTGGACCGACCGGCTCGGGTTCTCCCGGGACTTCGTGGAGGACGACTTCGCCGGT
GTGGTCCGGGACGACGTGACCCTGTTCATCAGCGCGGTCCAGGACCAGGTGGTGCCGGACAACACCCTGG
CCTGGGTGTGGGTGCGCGGCCTGGACGAGCTGTACGCCGAGTGGTCGGAGGTCGTGTCCACGAACTTCCG
GGACGCCTCCGGGCCGGCCATGACCGAGATCGGCGAGCAGCCGTGGGGGCGGGAGTTCGCCCTGCGCGAC
CCGGCCGGCAACTGCGTGCACTTCGTGGCCGAGGAGCAGGACTGACACGTCCGACGGCGGCCCACGGGTC
CCAGGCCTCGGAGATCCGTCCCCCTTTTCCTTTGTCGATATCATGTAATTAGTTATGTCACGCTTACATT
CACGCCCTCCCCCCACATCCGCTCTAACCGAAAAGGAAGGAGTTAGACAACCTGAAGTCTAGGTCCCTAT
TTATTTTTTTATAGTTATGTTAGTATTAAGAACGTTATTTATATTTCAAATTTTTCTTTTTTTTCTGTAC
AGACGCGTGTACGCATGTAACATTATACTGAAAACCTTGCTTGAGAAGGTTTTGGGACGCTCGAAGGCTT
TAATTTGCAAGCTGGAGACCAACATGTGAGCAAAAGGCCAGCAAAAGGCCAGGAACCGTAAAAAGGCCGC
GTTGCTGGCGTTTTTCCATAGGCTCCGCCCCCCTGACGAGCATCACAAAAATCGACGCTCAAGTCAGAGG
TGGCGAAACCCGACAGGACTATAAAGATACCAGGCGTTTCCCCCTGGAAGCTCCCTCGTGCGCTCTCCTG
TTCCGACCCTGCCGCTTACCGGATACCTGTCCGCCTTTCTCCCTTCGGGAAGCGTGGCGCTTTCTCAATG
CTCACGCTGTAGGTATCTCAGTTCGGTGTAGGTCGTTCGCTCCAAGCTGGGCTGTGTGCACGAACCCCCC
GTTCAGCCCGACCGCTGCGCCTTATCCGGTAACTATCGTCTTGAGTCCAACCCGGTAAGACACGACTTAT
CGCCACTGGCAGCAGCCACTGGTAACAGGATTAGCAGAGCGAGGTATGTAGGCGGTGCTACAGAGTTCTT
GAAGTGGTGGCCTAACTACGGCTACACTAGAAGGACAGTATTTGGTATCTGCGCTCTGCTGAAGCCAGTT
ACCTTCGGAAAAAGAGTTGGTAGCTCTTGATCCGGCAAACAAACCACCGCTGGTAGCGGTGGTTTTTTTG
TTTGCAAGCAGCAGATTACGCGCAGAAAAAAAGGATCTCAAGAAGATCCTTTGATCTTTTCTACGGGGTC
TGACGCTCAGTGGAACGAAAACTCACGTTAAGGGATTTTGGTCATGAGATC
Features (pLannotate 1.2.2; 10 found; start..end, strand, type, name):
      2..940     +  promoter       AOX1 promoter: Pichia pastoris AOX1; inducible promoter, regulated by methanol
    949..2532    +  CDS            PT4: PHT14_MEDTR - Experimental evidence at protein level: Swiss-Prot protein existence level 1. Low-affinity transporter for external inorganic phosphate (Pi) probably involved in the acquisition of phosphate released by arbuscular mycorrhizal (AM) fungi (e.g. Gigaspora gigantea, Glomus versiforme and G.intraradices) during AM symbiosis; required for propper mycorrhizal arbuscule morphology (PubMed:12368495, PubMed:25841038). Acts as a Pi-sensing machinery at the root tip level, independently of AM fungi, involved in the regulation of early root branching and lateral roots formation (PubMed:264761
   2608..2625    +  CDS            capTEV™ (fragment): composite tag for in vivo biotinylation, TEV protease cleavage, and 6xHis tagging
   2636..2701    +  CDS            AOX1 (fragment): ALOX1_KOMPC - Experimental evidence at protein level: Swiss-Prot protein existence level 1. Major isoform of alcohol oxidase, which catalyzes the oxidation of methanol to formaldehyde and hydrogen peroxide, the first step in the methanol utilization pathway of methylotrophic yeasts. From Komagataella phaffii (strain ATCC 76273 / CBS 7435 / CECT 11047 / NRRL Y-11430 / Wegner 21-1) (Yeast) (Pichia pastoris).
   2705..2951    +  terminator     AOX1 terminator: Pichia pastoris AOX1; transcription terminator for AOX1
   2966..3377    +  promoter       TEF1 promoter: S. cerevisiae TEF1; promoter for EF-1α
   3385..3432    +  promoter       EM7 promoter: synthetic bacterial promoter&nbsp
   3451..3825    +  CDS            BleoR: antibiotic-binding protein; Sh ble from Streptoalloteichus hindustanus; confers resistance to bleomycin, phleomycin, and Zeocin™
   3891..4138    +  terminator     CYC1 terminator: S. cerevisiae CYC1; transcription terminator for CYC1
   4213..4801    -  rep_origin     ori: high-copy-number ColE1/pMB1/pBR322/pUC origin of replication
