>Addgene plasmid #117096 | MtPT4 | addgene full sequence | sequence record 225001 | Addgene NGS Result
GATCTAACATCCAAAGACGAAAGGTTGAATGAAACCTTTTTGCCATCCGACATCCACAGGTCCATTCTCA
CACATAAGTGCCAAACGCAACAGGAGGGGATACACTAGCAGCAGACCGTTGCAAACGCAGGACCTCCACT
CCTCTTCTCCTCAACACCCACTTTTGCCATCGAAAAACCAGCCCAGTTATTGGGCTTGATTGGAGCTCGC
TCATTCCAATTCCTTCTATTAGGCTACTAACACCATGACTTTATTAGCCTGTCTATCCTGGCCCCCCTGG
CGAGGTTCATGTTTGTTTATTTCCGAATGCAACAAGCTCCGCATTACACCCGAACATCACTCCAGATGAG
GGCTTTCTGAGTGTGGGGTCAAATAGTTTCATGTTCCCCAAATGGCCCAAAACTGACAGTTTAAACGCTG
TCTTGGAACCTAATATGACAAAAGCGTGATCTCATCCAAGATGAACTAAGTTTGGTTCGTTGAAATGCTA
ACGGCCAGTTGGTCAAAAAGAAACTTCCAAAAGTCGGCATACCGTTTGTCTTGTTTGGTATTGATTGACG
AATGCTCAAAAATAATCTCATTAATGCTTAGCGCAGTCTCTCTATCGCTTCTGAACCCCGGTGCACCTGT
GCCGAAACGCAAATGGGGAAACACCCGCTTTTTGGATGATTATGCATTGTCTCCACATTGTATGCTTCCA
AGATTCTGGTGGGAATACTGCTGATAGCCTAACGTTCATGATCAAAATTTAACTGTTCTAACCCCTACTT
GACAGCAATATATAAACAGAAGGAAGCTGCCCTGTCTTAAACCTTTTTTTTTATCATCATTATTAGCTTA
CTTTCATAATTGCGACTGGTTCCAATTGACAAGCTTTTGATTTTAACGACTTTTAACGACAACTTGAGAA
GATCAAAAAACAACTAATTATTCGAAACGAGGAATTCATGGGATTAGAAGTCCTTGAGGCTCTTGATTCA
GCTCGTACACAATGGTACCATGTAACAGCTATAGTAATTGCTGGCATGGGATTCTTCACTGATGCCTATG
ATCTGTTCTGCATTTCAACCGTTTCGAAGCTCTTGGGACGATTATATTACTTTGATCCAAGCACTAACAA
ACCAGGGAAGCTTCCACCATCAGTTAATAATGTAGTCACCGGTGTGGCCCTTGTCGGAACACTTTCTGGC
CAATTAGTCTTCGGCTGGCTCGGAGACAAACTTGGACGCAAGAAAGTTTATGGTGTCACACTCATTATCA
TGGTTGCTTGTGCCATTTGCTCTGGTCTTTCTTTTGGTTCTTCCGCGAAATCTGTTATGATAACCCTTTG
TTTTTTCAGGTTTTGGCTTGGATTTGGTATTGGTGGAGACTACCCTTTATCAGCAACCATCATGTCTGAA
TACGCCAACAAAAGGACACGAGGCGCTTTCATAGCAGCAGTTTTCGCAATGCAAGGCGTGGGAATCATCT
TTGCCGGATTGGTTTCAATGGTATTTTCAGGAATTTTTAAAGCATACTACCAGGCTCCCCGTTTCAATGA
AGACCCAATTTTATCAACACAGCCCGAAGGGGATTTACTCTGGCGATTAATTCTCATGATCGGTGCTGTT
CCAGCTGCGATGACTTACTACTGGAGAATGAAAATGCCTGAAACCGGTCGTTACACTGCAATCGTAGAAG
GGAACGCGAAACAAGCCGCTGCAGACATGGCAAGAGTTTTGGACATCGAAATCATAGCGGAGCAAGATAA
GTTGGCTGAATTTAAAGCAGCAAATGATTACCCTCTTTGGTCTAGCGAGTTTTTCAACAGGCACGGTCGT
CATTTAATCGGTACAATGAGTTGTTGGTTCTTGTTAGATATTGCTTTCTACAGTCAGAATTTGACACAGA
AAGATATTTACCCTGCAATGGGACTTATTCGTCAAGACAAAGAAATGAATGCTATTGATGAAGTTTTCCA
AACTTCGCGCGCCATGTTTGTTGTCGCCTTGTTTGGAACATTCCCCGGTTATTGGTTCACTGTTTTCTTC
ATTGAAAAGCTTGGAAGATTCAAGATACAGTTGGTTGGTTTCTTCATGATGTCTTTCTTCATGTTTGTCA
TTGGTGTTAAATATGAATACTTGAAAGACGAAAACAAAAACCTCTTCGCTCTTTTATACGGGCTAACATT
CTTCTTCGCGAACTTTGGGCCTAATAGTACAACTTTTGTGTTGCCCGCTGAGCTTTTTCCTACGCGGGTG
AGGTCAACATGCCATGCTTTCAGTGCTGCATCTGGGAAGGCGGGTGCTATGGTTGGTGCGTTCGGGATAC
AATACTACACGTTGGATGGTACGCCAAGGAAGATTAGACGCGCAATGATGATTCTGGCTTTTACAAATTT
GATAGGATTCTTTTGCACGTTCTTGGTGACGGAAACTAAGGGACGATCTTTGGAAGAGATTTCGGGTGAG
GATGGAAGAGAGAGTGAACTCACTGCAACACCAAATGACAGGGCTCCGGGGATTCGCCAGGACTCAAGAA
CTGAGAAGATGCTCGAGCCGCGGCGGCCGCCAGCTTACGTAGAACAAAAACTCATCTCAGAAGAGGATCT
GAATAGCGCCGTCGACCATCATCATCATCATCATTGAGTTTGTAGCCTTAGACATGACTGTTCCTCAGTT
CAAGTTGGGCACTTACGAGAAGACCGGTCTTGCTAGATTCTAATCAAGAGGATGTCAGAATGCCATTTGC
CTGAGAGATGCAGGCTTCATTTTTGATACTTTTTTATTTGTAACCTATATAGTATAGGATTTTTTTTGTC
ATTTTGTTTCTTCTCGTACGAGCTTGCTCCTGATCAGCCTATCTCGCAGCTGATGAATATCTTGTGGTAG
GGGTTTGGGAAAATCATTCGAGTTTGATGTTTTTCTTGGTATTTCCCACTCCTCTTCAGAGTACAGAAGA
TTAAGTGAGACCTTCGTTTGTGCGGATCCCCCACACACCATAGCTTCAAAATGTTTCTACTCCTTTTTTA
CTCTTCCAGATTTTCTCGGACTCCGCGCATCGCCGTACCACTTCAAAACACCCAAGCACAGCATACTAAA
TTTCCCCTCTTTCTTCCTCTAGGGTGTCGTTAATTACCCGTACTAAAGGTTTGGAAAAGAAAAAAGAGAC
CGCCTCGTTTCTTTTTCTTCGTCGAAAAAGGCAATAAAAATTTTTATCACGTTTCTTTTTCTTGAAAATT
TTTTTTTTTGATTTTTTTCTCTTTCGATGACCTCCCATTGATATTTAAGTTAATAAACGGTCTTCAATTT
CTCAAGTTTCAGTTTCATTTTTCTTGTTCTATTACAACTTTTTTTACTTCTTGCTCATTAGAAAGAAAGC
ATAGCAATCTAATCTAAGGGCGGTGTTGACAATTAATCATCGGCATAGTATATCGGCATAGTATAATACG
ACAAGGTGAGGAACTAAACCATGGCCAAGTTGACCAGTGCCGTTCCGGTGCTCACCGCGCGCGACGTCGC
CGGAGCGGTCGAGTTCTGGACCGACCGGCTCGGGTTCTCCCGGGACTTCGTGGAGGACGACTTCGCCGGT
GTGGTCCGGGACGACGTGACCCTGTTCATCAGCGCGGTCCAGGACCAGGTGGTGCCGGACAACACCCTGG
CCTGGGTGTGGGTGCGCGGCCTGGACGAGCTGTACGCCGAGTGGTCGGAGGTCGTGTCCACGAACTTCCG
GGACGCCTCCGGGCCGGCCATGACCGAGATCGGCGAGCAGCCGTGGGGGCGGGAGTTCGCCCTGCGCGAC
CCGGCCGGCAACTGCGTGCACTTCGTGGCCGAGGAGCAGGACTGACACGTCCGACGCGGCCCGACGGGTC
CGAGGCCTCGGAGATCCGTCCCCCTTTTCCTTTGTCGATATCATGTAATTAGTTATGTCACGCTTACATT
CACGCCCTCCCCCCACATCCGCTCTAACCGAAAAGGAAGGAGTTAGACAACCTGAAGTCTAGGTCCCTAT
TTATTTTTTTATAGTTATGTTAGTATTAAGAACGTTATTTATATTTCAAATTTTTCTTTTTTTTCTGTAC
AGACGCGTGTACGCATGTAACATTATACTGAAAACCTTGCTTGAGAAGGTTTTGGGACGCTCGAAGGCTT
TAATTTGCAAGCTGGAGACCAACATGTGAGCAAAAGGCCAGCAAAAGGCCAGGAACCGTAAAAAGGCCGC
GTTGCTGGCGTTTTTCCATAGGCTCCGCCCCCCTGACGAGCATCACAAAAATCGACGCTCAAGTCAGAGG
TGGCGAAACCCGACAGGACTATAAAGATACCAGGCGTTTCCCCCTGGAAGCTCCCTCGTGCGCTCTCCTG
TTCCGACCCTGCCGCTTACCGGATACCTGTCCGCCTTTCTCCCTTCGGGAAGCGTGGCGCTTTCTCATAG
CTCACGCTGTAGGTATCTCAGTTCGGTGTAGGTCGTTCGCTCCAAGCTGGGCTGTGTGCACGAACCCCCC
GTTCAGCCCGACCGCTGCGCCTTATCCGGTAACTATCGTCTTGAGTCCAACCCGGTAAGACACGACTTAT
CGCCACTGGCAGCAGCCACTGGTAACAGGATTAGCAGAGCGAGGTATGTAGGCGGTGCTACAGAGTTCTT
GAAGTGGTGGCCTAACTACGGCTACACTAGAAGAACAGTATTTGGTATCTGCGCTCTGCTGAAGCCAGTT
ACCTTCGGAAAAAGAGTTGGTAGCTCTTGATCCGGCAAACAAACCACCGCTGGTAGCGGTGGTTTTTTTG
TTTGCAAGCAGCAGATTACGCGCAGAAAAAAAGGATCTCAAGAAGATCCTTTGATCTTTTCTACGGGGTC
TGACGCTCAGTGGAACGAAAACTCACGTTAAGGGATTTTGGTCATGAGATCA
Features (pLannotate 1.2.2; 10 found; start..end, strand, type, name):
      1..939     +  promoter       AOX1 promoter: Pichia pastoris AOX1; inducible promoter, regulated by methanol
    948..2531    +  CDS            PT4: PHT14_MEDTR - Experimental evidence at protein level: Swiss-Prot protein existence level 1. Low-affinity transporter for external inorganic phosphate (Pi) probably involved in the acquisition of phosphate released by arbuscular mycorrhizal (AM) fungi (e.g. Gigaspora gigantea, Glomus versiforme and G.intraradices) during AM symbiosis; required for propper mycorrhizal arbuscule morphology (PubMed:12368495, PubMed:25841038). Acts as a Pi-sensing machinery at the root tip level, independently of AM fungi, involved in the regulation of early root branching and lateral roots formation (PubMed:264761
   2607..2624    +  CDS            capTEV™ (fragment): composite tag for in vivo biotinylation, TEV protease cleavage, and 6xHis tagging
   2635..2700    +  CDS            AOX1 (fragment): ALOX1_KOMPC - Experimental evidence at protein level: Swiss-Prot protein existence level 1. Major isoform of alcohol oxidase, which catalyzes the oxidation of methanol to formaldehyde and hydrogen peroxide, the first step in the methanol utilization pathway of methylotrophic yeasts. From Komagataella phaffii (strain ATCC 76273 / CBS 7435 / CECT 11047 / NRRL Y-11430 / Wegner 21-1) (Yeast) (Pichia pastoris).
   2704..2950    +  terminator     AOX1 terminator: Pichia pastoris AOX1; transcription terminator for AOX1
   2971..3378    +  promoter       TEF1 promoter: S. cerevisiae TEF1; promoter for EF-1α
   3385..3432    +  promoter       EM7 promoter: synthetic bacterial promoter&nbsp
   3451..3825    +  CDS            BleoR: antibiotic-binding protein; Sh ble from Streptoalloteichus hindustanus; confers resistance to bleomycin, phleomycin, and Zeocin™
   3891..4138    +  terminator     CYC1 terminator: S. cerevisiae CYC1; transcription terminator for CYC1
   4213..4801    -  rep_origin     ori: high-copy-number ColE1/pMB1/pBR322/pUC origin of replication
