[The description below was written by a language model from this plasmid's Addgene catalogue record and pLannotate feature annotations shown in this document.]
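Description:
MtPT4 is a yeast expression plasmid of about 4.9 kb built on the pPICZc backbone, a vector designed for methanol-inducible protein production in Pichia pastoris (Komagataella phaffii). It is propagated in E. coli through a high-copy ColE1/pUC-type origin. A single Sh ble (BleoR) gene confers Zeocin resistance in both hosts, because it sits behind tandem promoters: the S. cerevisiae TEF1 promoter drives it in yeast, the synthetic EM7 promoter drives it in bacteria, and a CYC1 terminator closes the cassette. No yeast replication origin is annotated. This fits the usual use of pPICZ-type vectors, which are maintained by integration into the Pichia genome through their AOX1 homology rather than as episomes.

The payload is the coding sequence of PT4 from Medicago truncatula. PT4 is a low-affinity inorganic phosphate transporter associated with uptake of phosphate delivered by arbuscular mycorrhizal fungi, and it is also implicated in phosphate sensing at the root tip. The open reading frame lies directly downstream of the AOX1 promoter and is followed by the AOX1 terminator, so expression is induced by methanol. The record lists a C-terminal His tag. The short match annotated as a capTEV fragment just after the insert most likely corresponds to this 6xHis stretch rather than to a full biotinylation/TEV module, and the small AOX1 coding fragment that follows is part of the 3′ AOX1 region. The depositor sequence and the repository sequencing result differ by one nucleotide in length and carry the same set of features. The stated purpose is simply protein expression in yeast. The His tag would allow affinity purification of this membrane transporter, but the record does not describe downstream applications.
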