Addgene plasmid #117096: MtPT4
Purpose: protein expression in yeast
Depositing lab: Geoffrey Chang. Depositing organization: University of California, San Diego (UCSD).
Backbone
  Vector backbone: pPICZc
  Vector type: Yeast Expression
Growth in bacteria
  Bacterial resistance: Bleocin (Zeocin), 50 μg/mL
  Growth temperature: 37°C
  Growth strain: DH5alpha
  Copy number: High Copy
Gene/Insert
  Gene/Insert name: MtPT4
  Promoter: AOX
  Tag / fusion protein: His (C terminal on insert)
  Cloning method: Unknown
  Sequencing primers: 5′ GACTGGTTCCAATTGACAAGC; 3′ GCAAATGGCATTCTGACATCC
Terms and licenses: Academic/Nonprofit Terms; Industry Terms: Not Available to Industry
How to cite: MtPT4 was a gift from Geoffrey Chang (Addgene plasmid # 117096 ; http://n2t.net/addgene:117096 ; RRID:Addgene_117096)
